Addgene plasmid #160941: MSCV-HA-Nr4a1
Purpose: Generation of retrovirus for the overexpression of Nr4a1
Depositing lab: Matthew Steinhauser. Depositing organization: Brigham and Women's Hospital. Publication: Targeting nuclear receptor NR4A1-dependent adipocyte progenitor quiescence promotes metabolic adaptation to obesity. Zhang Y, Federation AJ, Kim S, O'Keefe JP, Lun M, Xiang D, Brown JD, Steinhauser ML. J Clin Invest. 2018 Nov 1;128(11):4898-4911. doi: 10.1172/JCI98353. Epub 2018 Oct 2. PubMed 30277475.
Backbone
  Vector backbone: pMSCV-PIG
  Backbone manufacturer: Addgene 21654
  Backbone size w/o insert (bp): 7656
  Total vector size (bp): 9456
  Vector type: Mammalian Expression, Retroviral
  Selectable markers: Puromycin
Growth in bacteria
  Bacterial resistance: Ampicillin, 100 μg/mL
  Growth temperature: 37°C
  Growth strain: NEB Stable
  Copy number: High Copy
Gene/Insert
  Gene/Insert name: Nr4a1
  Species: M. musculus (mouse)
  Entrez Gene: Nr4a1 (a.k.a. GFRP1, Gfrp, Hbr-1, Hbr1, Hmr, N10, NGFI-B, NGFIB, NP10, NUR77-1, NUR77-2, TIS1, TR3, nur77)
  Promoter: MSCV-LTR
  Tag / fusion protein: HA tag (N terminal on insert)
  Cloning method: Restriction Enzyme; 5′ cloning site XhoI (not destroyed); 3′ cloning site EcoRI (not destroyed)
  Sequencing primers: 5′ pLXSN: cccttgaacctcctcgttcgacc; 3′ MSCV Rev: cagcggggctgctaaagcgcatgc
Terms and licenses: Academic/Nonprofit Terms; Industry Terms: Not Available to Industry
How to cite: MSCV-HA-Nr4a1 was a gift from Matthew Steinhauser (Addgene plasmid # 160941 ; http://n2t.net/addgene:160941 ; RRID:Addgene_160941)
