[The description below was written by a language model from this plasmid's Addgene catalogue record and pLannotate feature annotations shown in this document.]
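Description:
MSCV-HA-Nr4a1 is a gammaretroviral mammalian expression plasmid built on the pMSCV-PIG backbone and intended for producing retrovirus that overexpresses mouse Nr4a1 (also known as Nur77 or NGFI-B), an orphan nuclear receptor. The roughly 9.5 kb plasmid is propagated in E. coli through a high-copy ColE1/pUC-type origin with ampicillin selection from the β-lactamase gene. Small fragments of lacI, rop, bom, lacZα, TcR and env annotated in the bacterial portion appear to be backbone remnants rather than functional elements.

The transferable viral unit is bounded by murine embryonic stem cell virus 5′ and 3′ LTRs. The 5′ LTR is followed by the MESV Ψ packaging signal and a truncated gag region lacking its start codon, which together promote encapsidation of the genomic RNA when the plasmid is introduced into a packaging cell line supplying gag, pol and env in trans. The 5′ LTR also serves as the promoter for the insert: the Nr4a1 coding sequence, cloned between XhoI and EcoRI sites, with an N-terminal HA epitope. The annotation software labels this tag as a fragment of a 3xHA tag, and its short length is consistent with a single HA copy, which allows detection or immunoprecipitation of the protein.

Downstream, a mouse PGK promoter drives a puromycin N-acetyltransferase gene linked through an EMCV IRES to EGFP, so transduced cells can be selected with puromycin and tracked or sorted by green fluorescence independently of the LTR-driven transcript. The construct is used for stable, integrated overexpression of tagged Nr4a1 in mammalian cells, and the associated study concerns NR4A1 in adipocyte progenitor quiescence.
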