Features (pLannotate 1.2.2; 23 found; start..end, strand, type, name):
    579..920     +  misc_feature   MESV Ψ: packaging signal of murine embryonic stem cell virus
    987..1403    +  CDS            gag (truncated): truncated Moloney murine leukemia virus (MMLV) gag gene lacking the start codon
   1431..1457    +  CDS            3xHA (fragment): three tandem HA epitope tags
   1458..3257    +  CDS            Nr4a1: NR4A1_MOUSE - Also known as Gfrp, Hmr, N10, Nur77. Experimental evidence at protein level: Swiss-Prot protein existence level 1. Orphan nuclear receptor. May act concomitantly with NURR1 in regulating the expression of delayed-early genes during liver regeneration. Binds the NGFI-B response element (NBRE) 5'-AAAAGGTCA-3'. May inhibit NF-kappa-B transactivation of IL2. Participates in energy homeostasis by sequestrating the kinase STK11 in the nucleus, thereby attenuating cytoplasmic AMPK activation (By similarity). Plays a role in the vascular response to injury (PubMed:22427340). From Mus mus
   3271..3770    +  promoter       PGK promoter: mouse phosphoglycerate kinase 1 promoter
   3791..4390    +  CDS            PuroR: puromycin N-acetyltransferase; pac from Streptomyces alboniger; confers resistance to puromycin
   4556..5018    +  misc_feature   IRES: internal ribosome entry site (IRES) of the encephalomyocarditis virus (EMCV)
   5032..5751    +  CDS            EGFP: the original enhanced GFP (Yang et al., 1996) mammalian codon-optimized
   5768..5794    +  misc_feature   MCS (fragment): pBluescript multiple cloning site
   5853..6367    +  LTR            3' LTR: 3' long terminal repeat from murine embryonic stem cell virus
   6529..6545    -  protein_bind   lac operator: The lac repressor binds to the lac operator to inhibit transcription in E. coli. This inhibition can be relieved by adding lactose or isopropyl-β-D-thiogalactopyranoside (IPTG). lac repressor encoded by lacI
   6553..6583    -  promoter       lac promoter: promoter for the E. coli lac operon
   6598..6619    -  protein_bind   CAP binding site: CAP binding activates transcription in the presence of cAMP. E. coli catabolite activator protein
   6632..6724    -  CDS            lacI (fragment): lac repressor; lacI; The lac repressor binds to the lac operator to inhibit transcription in E. coli. This inhibition can be relieved by adding lactose or isopropyl-β-D-thiogalactopyranoside (IPTG).
   6907..7495    -  rep_origin     ori: high-copy-number ColE1/pMB1/pBR322/pUC origin of replication
   7666..8526    -  CDS            AmpR: β-lactamase; bla; confers resistance to ampicillin, carbenicillin, and related antibiotics
   8527..8631    -  promoter       AmpR promoter: bla
   8726..8761    +  CDS            rop (fragment): Rop protein, which maintains plasmids at low copy number; rop
   8863..8962    +  misc_feature   bom (fragment): basis of mobility region from pBR322
   8968..9117    -  CDS            lacZα (fragment): LacZα fragment of β-galactosidase; lacZ fragment
   9117..9318    -  CDS            TcR (fragment): tetracycline efflux protein; tet; confers resistance to tetracycline
   9319..9417    +  CDS            env (fragment): murine leukemia virus gPr80 envelope polyprotein precursor; env; proteolytically cleaved into gp70SU and p15TM subunits
   9459..515     +  LTR            5' LTR (across the origin): 5' long terminal repeat from murine embryonic stem cell virus
>Addgene plasmid #160941 | MSCV-HA-Nr4a1 | addgene full sequence | sequence record 319395 | Addgene NGS Result
TGAAAGACCCCACCTGTAGGTTTGGCAAGCTAGCTTAAGTAACGCCATTTTGCAAGGCATGGAAAATACA
TAACTGAGAATAGAGAAGTTCAGATCAAGGTTAGGAACAGAGAGACAGCAGAATATGGGCCAAACAGGAT
ATCTGTGGTAAGCAGTTCCTGCCCCGGCTCAGGGCCAAGAACAGATGGTCCCCAGATGCGGTCCCGCCCT
CAGCAGTTTCTAGAGAACCATCAGATGTTTCCAGGGTGCCCCAAGGACCTGAAATGACCCTGTGCCTTAT
TTGAACTAACCAATCAGTTCGCTTCTCGCTTCTGTTCGCGCGCTTCTGCTCCCCGAGCTCAATAAAAGAG
CCCACAACCCCTCACTCGGCGCGCCAGTCCTCCGATAGACTGCGTCGCCCGGGTACCCGTATTCCCAATA
AAGCCTCTTGCTGTTTGCATCCGAATCGTGGACTCGCTGATCCTTGGGAGGGTCTCCTCAGATTGATTGA
CTGCCCACCTCGGGGGTCTTTCATTTGGAGGTTCCACCGAGATTTGGAGACCCCTGCCCAGGGACCACCG
ACCCCCCCGCCGGGAGGTAAGCTGGCCAGCGGTCGTTTCGTGTCTGTCTCTGTCTTTGTGCGTGTTTGTG
CCGGCATCTAATGTTTGCGCCTGCGTCTGTACTAGTTAGCTAACTAGCTCTGTATCTGGCGGACCCGTGG
TGGAACTGACGAGTTCTGAACACCCGGCCGCAACCCTGGGAGACGTCCCAGGGACTTTGGGGGCCGTTTT
TGTGGCCCGACCTGAGGAAGGGAGTCGATGTGGAATCCGACCCCGTCAGGATATGTGGTTCTGGTAGGAG
ACGAGAACCTAAAACAGTTCCCGCCTCCGTCTGAATTTTTGCTTTCGGTTTGGAACCGAAGCCGCGCGTC
TTGTCTGCTGCAGCGCTGCAGCATCGTTCTGTGTTGTCTCTGTCTGACTGTGTTTCTGTATTTGTCTGAA
AATTAGGGCCAGACTGTTACCACTCCCTTAAGTTTGACCTTAGGTCACTGGAAAGATGTCGAGCGGATCG
CTCACAACCAGTCGGTAGATGTCAAGAAGAGACGTTGGGTTACCTTCTGCTCTGCAGAATGGCCAACCTT
TAACGTCGGATGGCCGCGAGACGGCACCTTTAACCGAGACCTCATCACCCAGGTTAAGATCAAGGTCTTT
TCACCTGGCCCGCATGGACACCCAGACCAGGTCCCCTACATCGTGACCTGGGAAGCCTTGGCTTTTGACC
CCCCTCCCTGGGTCAAGCCCTTTGTACACCCTAAGCCTCCGCCTCCTCTTCCTCCATCCGCCCCGTCTCT
CCCCCTTGAACCTCCTCGTTCGACCCCGCCTCGATCCTCCCTTTATCCAGCCCTCACTCCTTCTCTAGGC
GCCGGAATTAGATCTCTCGAGGCCACCATGTACCCATACGATGTTCCGGATTACGCTCCCTGTATTCAAG
CTCAATATGGAACACCAGCAACGAGCCCAGGACCGCGTGACCACCTGACCGGTGATCCCCTGGCCCTTGA
GTTCGGCAAGCCTACCATGGACCTGGCCAGCCCCGAGACAGCACCTGCCGCACCTGCTACACTGCCCAGC
TTCAGCACCTTCATGGACGGGTACACCGGAGAGTTTGACACCTTCCTCTACCAGCTGCCGGGGACGACCC
AGCCGTGCTCCTCAGCTTGTTCCTCTGCCTCCTCCACGTCTTCTTCCTCATCCTCGGCCACCTCCCCCGC
TTCGGCGTCCTTCAAGTTTGAGGACTTCCAGGTGTACGGCTGCTACCCGGGCACCCTGAGCGGCCCATTA
GATGAGACCCTATCCTCCAGCGGCTCTGAGTACTATGGCAGTCCCTGCTCAGCCCCCTCGCCATCTACAC
CCAACTTCCAGCCGTCCCAGCTTTCTCCCTGGGACGGCTCATTTGGCCACTTCTCCCCGAGCCAGACTTA
TGAAGGCCTCTGGGCATGGACAGAGCAGTTGCCTAAGGCTTCTTCAGGGCCTCCGCCACCTCCAACCTTC
TTCTCCTTCAGTCCTCCCACTGGCCCCAGCCCCAGCCTGGCCCAGAGTTCTCTGAAATTGTTCCCACCAC
CAGCCACCCACCAGCTTGGGGAGGGGGAGAGCTATTCCATGCCAGCAGCTTTCCCCGGCTTGGCACCCAC
CTCTCCGAACCGTGACACTTCCGGCATTCTGGACGCACCCGTGACCTCCACCAAGTCCCGGAGCGGGGCT
TCAGGTGGCAGCGAGGGCCGCTGTGCAGTCTGTGGTGACAATGCTTCGTGTCAGCACTATGGGGTCCGCA
CCTGTGAGGGCTGCAAGGGCTTCTTCAAGCGCACAGTACAGAAAAGCGCCAAGTACATCTGCCTGGCAAA
CAAGGATTGCCCTGTGGACAAGAGGCGGCGGAACCGCTGCCAGTTCTGCCGCTTCCAGAAGTGCCTGGCT
GTGGGCATGGTGAAGGAAGTTGTACGGACAGACAGCCTAAAAGGGCGGCGGGGCCGGCTACCTTCAAAAC
CCAAGCAGCCTCCAGATGCCTCCCCTACCAATCTTCTCACTTCCCTCATCCGGGCACACTTGGACTCCGG
GCCTAGCACTGCCAAATTGGACTATTCCAAGTTCCAGGAACTGGTGCTGCCCCGCTTCGGGAAGGAAGAT
GCCGGTGACGTGCAACAATTTTATGACTTGCTCTCTGGTTCCCTGGACGTTATCCGAAAGTGGGCAGAAA
AAATCCCTGGCTTCATTGAGCTTTGCCCAGGAGACCAAGACCTGTTGCTAGAGTCTGCCTTCCTGGAACT
CTTCATCCTCCGCCTGGCATACCGATCTAAACCCGGTGAGGGGAAGCTCATCTTCTGCTCAGGCCTGGTA
CTACACCAGCTGCAGTGTGCCCGTGGCTTTGGTGATTGGATTGACAACATCCTGGCCTTCTCACGGTCCC
TGCACAGCTTGGGTGTTGATGTTCCCGCCTTTGCCTGCCTGTCCGCTCTGGTCCTCATCACTGATCGACA
CGGGCTCCAGGACCCTCGTCGGGTGGAAGAGCTGCAGAATCGCATTGCTAGCTGTCTGAAGGAGCACATG
GCTACCGTGGCAGGAGACCCACAGCCGGCCAGCTGCCTGTCACGTCTGCTGGGCAAACTGCCTGAGCTTC
GGACCCTGTGCACTCAAGGCCTGCAGCGCATCTTTTGCCTCAAGTTGGAGGACTTGGTACCCCCTCCACC
TATTGTGGACAAGATCTTTATGGACACATTGTCTTTCTGAGAATTCTACCGGGTAGGGGAGGCGCTTTTC
CCAAGGCAGTCTGGAGCATGCGCTTTAGCAGCCCCGCTGGGCACTTGGCGCTACACAAGTGGCCTCTGGC
CTCGCACACATTCCACATCCACCGGTAGGCGCCAACCGGCTCCGTTCTTTGGTGGCCCCTTCGCGCCACC
TTCTACTCCTCCCCTAGTCAGGAAGTTCCCCCCCGCCCCGCAGCTCGCGTCGTGCAGGACGTGACAAATG
GAAGTAGCACGTCTCACTAGTCTCGTGCAGATGGACAGCACCGCTGAGCAATGGAAGCGGGTAGGCCTTT
GGGGCAGCGGCCAATAGCAGCTTTGCTCCTTCGCTTTCTGGGCTCAGAGGCTGGGAAGGGGTGGGTCCGG
GGGCGGGCTCAGGGGCGGGCTCAGGGGCGGGGCGGGCGCCCGAAGGTCCTCCGGAGGCCCGGCATTCTGC
ACGCTTCAAAAGCGCACGTCTGCCGCGCTGTTCTCCTCTTCCTCATCTCCGGGCCTTTCGACCTGCAGCC
CAAGCTTACCATGACCGAGTACAAGCCCACGGTGCGCCTCGCCACCCGCGACGACGTCCCCAGGGCCGTA
CGCACCCTCGCCGCCGCGTTCGCCGACTACCCCGCCACGCGCCACACCGTCGATCCGGACCGCCACATCG
AGCGGGTCACCGAGCTGCAAGAACTCTTCCTCACGCGCGTCGGGCTCGACATCGGCAAGGTGTGGGTCGC
GGACGACGGCGCCGCGGTGGCGGTCTGGACCACGCCGGAGAGCGTCGAAGCGGGGGCGGTGTTCGCCGAG
ATCGGCCCGCGCATGGCCGAGTTGAGCGGTTCCCGGCTGGCCGCGCAGCAACAGATGGAAGGCCTCCTGG
CGCCGCACCGGCCCAAGGAGCCCGCGTGGTTCCTGGCCACCGTCGGCGTCTCGCCCGACCACCAGGGCAA
GGGTCTGGGCAGCGCCGTCGTGCTCCCCGGAGTGGAGGCGGCCGAGCGCGCCGGGGTGCCCGCCTTCCTG
GAGACCTCCGCGCCCCGCAACCTCCCCTTCTACGAGCGGCTCGGCTTCACCGTCACCGCCGACGTCGAGG
TGCCCGAAGGACCGCGCACCTGGTGCATGACCCGCAAGCCCGGTGCCTGACGCCCGCCCCACGACCCGCA
GCGCCCGACCGAAAGGAGCGCACGACCCCATGCATCCAATTCCGCCCCCCCCCCCTAACGTTACTGGCCG
AAGCCGCTTGGAATAAGGCCGGTGTGCGTTTGTCTATATGTTATTTTCCACCATATTGCCGTCTTTTGGC
AATGTGAGGGCCCGGAAACCTGGCCCTGTCTTCTTGACGAGCATTCCTAGGGGTCTTTCCCCTCTCGCCA
AAGGAATGCAAGGTCTGTTGAATGTCGTGAAGGAAGCAGTTCCTCTGGAAGCTTCTTGAAGACAAACAAC
GTCTGTAGCGACCCTTTGCAGGCAGCGGAACCCCCCACCTGGCGACAGGTGCCTCTGCGGCCAAAAGCCA
CGTGTATAAGATACACCTGCAAAGGCGGCACAACCCCAGTGCCACGTTGTGAGTTGGATAGTTGTGGAAA
GAGTCAAATGGCTCTCCTCAAGCGTATTCAACAAGGGGCTGAAGGATGCCCAGAAGGTACCCCATTGTAT
GGGATCTGATCTGGGGCCTCGGTGCACATGCTTTACATGTGTTTAGTCGAGGTTAAAAAAACGTCTAGGC
CCCCCGAACCACGGGGACGTGGTTTTCCTTTGAAAAACACGATGATAATATGGCCACAACCATGGTGAGC
AAGGGCGAGGAGCTGTTCACCGGGGTGGTGCCCATCCTGGTCGAGCTGGACGGCGACGTAAACGGCCACA
AGTTCAGCGTGTCTGGCGAGGGCGAGGGCGATGCCACCTACGGCAAGCTGACCCTGAAGTTCATCTGCAC
CACCGGCAAGCTGCCCGTGCCCTGGCCCACCCTCGTGACCACCCTGACCTACGGCGTGCAGTGCTTCAGC
CGCTACCCCGACCACATGAAGCAGCACGACTTCTTCAAGTCCGCCATGCCCGAAGGCTACGTCCAGGAGC
GCACCATCTTCTTCAAGGACGACGGCAACTACAAGACCCGCGCCGAGGTGAAGTTCGAGGGCGACACCCT
GGTGAACCGCATCGAGCTGAAGGGCATCGACTTCAAGGAGGACGGCAACATCCTGGGGCACAAGCTGGAG
TACAACTACAACAGCCACAACGTCTATATCATGGCCGACAAGCAGAAGAACGGCATCAAGGCGAACTTCA
AGATCCGCCACAACATCGAGGACGGCAGCGTGCAGCTCGCCGACCACTACCAGCAGAACACCCCCATCGG
CGACGGCCCCGTGCTGCTGCCCGACAACCACTACCTGAGCACCCAGTCCGCCCTGAGCAAAGACCCCAAC
GAGAAGCGCGATCACATGGTCCTGCTGGAGTTCGTGACCGCCGCCGGGATCACTCTCGGCATGGACGAGC
TGTACAAGTAATGAATTAATTAAGAATTATCAAGCTTATCGATACCGTCGACCTGCAGCCAAGCTTATCG
ATAAAATAAAAGATTTTATTTAGTCTCCAGAAAAAGGGGGGAATGAAAGACCCCACCTGTAGGTTTGGCA
AGCTAGCTTAAGTAACGCCATTTTGCAAGGCATGGAAAATACATAACTGAGAATAGAGAAGTTCAGATCA
AGGTTAGGAACAGAGAGACAGCAGAATATGGGCCAAACAGGATATCTGTGGTAAGCAGTTCCTGCCCCGG
CTCAGGGCCAAGAACAGATGGTCCCCAGATGCGGTCCCGCCCTCAGCAGTTTCTAGAGAACCATCAGATG
TTTCCAGGGTGCCCCAAGGACCTGAAATGACCCTGTGCCTTATTTGAACTAACCAATCAGTTCGCTTCTC
GCTTCTGTTCGCGCGCTTCTGCTCCCCGAGCTCAATAAAAGAGCCCACAACCCCTCACTCGGCGCGCCAG
TCCTCCGATAGACTGCGTCGCCCGGGTACCCGTGTATCCAATAAACCCTCTTGCAGTTGCATCCGACTTG
TGGTCTCGCTGTTCCTTGGGAGGGTCTCCTCTGAGTGATTGACTACCCGTCAGCGGGGGTCTTTCATGGG
TAACAGTTTCTTGAAGTTGGAGAACAACATTCTGAGGGTAGGAGTCGAATATTAAGTAATCCTGACTCAA
TTAGCCACTGTTTTGAATCCACATACTCCAATACTCCTGAAATAGTTCATTATGGACAGCGCAGAAAGAG
CTGGGGAGAATTGTGAAATTGTTATCCGCTCACAATTCCACACAACATACGAGCCGGAAGCATAAAGTGT
AAAGCCTGGGGTGCCTAATGAGTGAGCTAACTCACATTAATTGCGTTGCGCTCACTGCCCGCTTTCCAGT
CGGGAAACCTGTCGTGCCAGCTGCATTAATGAATCGGCCAACGCGCGGGGAGAGGCGGTTTGCGTATTGG
GCGCTCTTCCGCTTCCTCGCTCACTGACTCGCTGCGCTCGGTCGTTCGGCTGCGGCGAGCGGTATCAGCT
CACTCAAAGGCGGTAATACGGTTATCCACAGAATCAGGGGATAACGCAGGAAAGAACATGTGAGCAAAAG
GCCAGCAAAAGGCCAGGAACCGTAAAAAGGCCGCGTTGCTGGCGTTTTTCCATAGGCTCCGCCCCCCTGA
CGAGCATCACAAAAATCGACGCTCAAGTCAGAGGTGGCGAAACCCGACAGGACTATAAAGATACCAGGCG
TTTCCCCCTGGAAGCTCCCTCGTGCGCTCTCCTGTTCCGACCCTGCCGCTTACCGGATACCTGTCCGCCT
TTCTCCCTTCGGGAAGCGTGGCGCTTTCTCATAGCTCACGCTGTAGGTATCTCAGTTCGGTGTAGGTCGT
TCGCTCCAAGCTGGGCTGTGTGCACGAACCCCCCGTTCAGCCCGACCGCTGCGCCTTATCCGGTAACTAT
CGTCTTGAGTCCAACCCGGTAAGACACGACTTATCGCCACTGGCAGCAGCCACTGGTAACAGGATTAGCA
GAGCGAGGTATGTAGGCGGTGCTACAGAGTTCTTGAAGTGGTGGCCTAACTACGGCTACACTAGAAGAAC
AGTATTTGGTATCTGCGCTCTGCTGAAGCCAGTTACCTTCGGAAAAAGAGTTGGTAGCTCTTGATCCGGC
AAACAAACCACCGCTGGTAGCGGTGGTTTTTTTGTTTGCAAGCAGCAGATTACGCGCAGAAAAAAAGGAT
CTCAAGAAGATCCTTTGATCTTTTCTACGGGGTCTGACGCTCAGTGGAACGAAAACTCACGTTAAGGGAT
TTTGGTCATGAGATTATCAAAAAGGATCTTCACCTAGATCCTTTTAAATTAAAAATGAAGTTTTAAATCA
ATCTAAAGTATATATGAGTAAACTTGGTCTGACAGTTACCAATGCTTAATCAGTGAGGCACCTATCTCAG
CGATCTGTCTATTTCGTTCATCCATAGTTGCCTGACTCCCCGTCGTGTAGATAACTACGATACGGGAGGG
CTTACCATCTGGCCCCAGTGCTGCAATGATACCGCGAGACCCACGCTCACCGGCTCCAGATTTATCAGCA
ATAAACCAGCCAGCCGGAAGGGCCGAGCGCAGAAGTGGTCCTGCAACTTTATCCGCCTCCATCCAGTCTA
TTAATTGTTGCCGGGAAGCTAGAGTAAGTAGTTCGCCAGTTAATAGTTTGCGCAACGTTGTTGCCATTGC
TACAGGCATCGTGGTGTCACGCTCGTCGTTTGGTATGGCTTCATTCAGCTCCGGTTCCCAACGATCAAGG
CGAGTTACATGATCCCCCATGTTGTGCAAAAAAGCGGTTAGCTCCTTCGGTCCTCCGATCGTTGTCAGAA
GTAAGTTGGCCGCAGTGTTATCACTCATGGTTATGGCAGCACTGCATAATTCTCTTACTGTCATGCCATC
CGTAAGATGCTTTTCTGTGACTGGTGAGTACTCAACCAAGTCATTCTGAGAATAGTGTATGCGGCGACCG
AGTTGCTCTTGCCCGGCGTCAATACGGGATAATACCGCGCCACATAGCAGAACTTTAAAAGTGCTCATCA
TTGGAAAACGTTCTTCGGGGCGAAAACTCTCAAGGATCTTACCGCTGTTGAGATCCAGTTCGATGTAACC
CACTCGTGCACCCAACTGATCTTCAGCATCTTTTACTTTCACCAGCGTTTCTGGGTGAGCAAAAACAGGA
AGGCAAAATGCCGCAAAAAAGGGAATAAGGGCGACACGGAAATGTTGAATACTCATACTCTTCCTTTTTC
AATATTATTGAAGCATTTATCAGGGTTATTGTCTCATGAGCGGATACATATTTGAATGTATTTAGAAAAA
TAAACAAATAGGGGTTCCGCGCACATTTCCCCGAAAAGTGCCACCTGACGTCTAAGAAACCATTATTATC
ATGACATTAACCTATAAAAATAGGCGTATCACGAGGCCCTTTCGTCTCGCGCGTTTCGGTGATGACGGTG
AAAACCTCTGACACATGCAGCTCCCGGAGACGGTCACAGCTTGTCTGTAAGCGGATGCCGGGAGCAGACA
AGCCCGTCAGGGCGCGTCAGCGGGTGTTGGCGGGTGTCGGGGCTGGCTTAACTATGCGGCATCAGAGCAG
ATTGTACTGAGAGTGCACCATATGCGGTGTGAAATACCGCACAGATGCGTAAGGAGAAAATACCGCATCA
GGCGCCATTCGCCATTCAGGCTGCGCAACTGTTGGGAAGGGCGATCGGTGCGGGCCTCTTCGCTATTACG
CCAGCTGGCGAAAGGGGGATGTGCTGCAAGGCGATTAAGTTGGGTAACGCCAGGGTTTTCCCAGTCACGA
CGTTGTAAAACGACGGCGCAAGGAATGGTGCATGCAAGGAGATGGCGCCCAACAGTCCCCCGGCCACGGG
GCCTGCCACCATACCCACGCCGAAACAAGCGCTCATGAGCCCGAAGTGGCGAGCCCGATCTTCCCCATCG
GTGATGTCGGCGATATAGGCGCCAGCAACCGCACCTGTGGCGCCGGTGATGCCGGCCACGATGCGTCCGG
CGTAGAGGCGATTAGTCCAATTTGTTAAAGACAGGATATCAGTGGTCCAGGCTCTAGTTTTGACTCAACA
ATATCACCAGCTGAAGCCTATAGAGTACGAGCCATAGATAAAATAAAAGATTTTATTTAGTCTCCAGAAA
AAGGGGGGAA
